>Addgene plasmid #23343 | pMPMA3dPlac-PssaG-GFPLVA | addgene partial sequence | sequence record 29166 | 23343 with GFP-F
GTGACTGGCAGGAAGGACTATACAAAAGGCCTGCAGCAAACGACGAAAACTACGCTTTAGTAGCTTAATA
AGCTTATCGATACCGTCGACCTCGAGGGGGGGCCCGGTACCAGTCGGGAAACCTGTCGTGCCAGCTGCAT
TAATGAATCGGCCAACGCGCGGGGAGAGGCGGTTTGCGTATTGGGCGCTCTTCCGCTTCCTCGCTCACTG
ACTCGCTGCGCTCGGTCGTTCGGCTGCGGCGAGCGGTATCAGCTCACTCAAAGGCGGTAATACGGTTATC
CACAGAATCAGGGGATAACGCAGGAAAGAACATGACCAAAATCCCTTAACGTGAGTTTTCGTTCCACTGA
GCGTCAGACCCCTTAATAAGATGATCTTCTTGAGATCGTTTTGGTCTGCGCGTAATCTCTTGCTCTGAAA
ACGAAAAAACCGCCTTGCAGGGCGGTTTTTCGAAGGTTCTCTGAGCTACCAACTCTTTGAACCGAGGTAA
CTGGCTTGGAGGAGCGCAGTCACCAAAACTTGTCCTTTCAGTTTAGCCTTAACCGGCGCATGACTTCAAG
ACTAACTCCTCTAAATCAATTACCAGTGGCTGTTGCCAGTGGTGCTTTTGCATGTCTTTCCGGGTTGGAC
TCA
