>Addgene plasmid #23343 | pMPMA3dPlac-PssaG-GFPLVA | addgene partial sequence | sequence record 29167 | 23343 with M13pUC-fwd
CGACTCCTATAGGGCGAATTGGAGCTCCACCGCGGTGGCGGCCGCTCTAGAACTAGTGGATCCCCCGGGC
TGCAGGAATTCGATATCAAGCTTGCATGCCTGCAGGTCGAGTGGTAGTTTGGGACTACAGCCTCATTTAT
TAGAGCGTCTTAATGATATTACCTATGGACTAATGAGTTTTACTCGCTTCGGTATGGATGGGATGGCAAT
GACCGGTATGCAGGTCAGCAGCCCATTATATCGTTTGCTGGCTCAGGTAACGCCAGAACAACGTGCGCCG
GAGTAATCGTTTTCAGGTATATACCGGATGTTCATTGCTTTCTAAATTTTGCTATGTTGCCAGTATCCTT
ACGATGTATTTATTTTAAGGAAAAGCATTATGGATATTGCACAATTAGTGGATATGCTCTCCCACATGGC
GCACCAGGCAGGCCAGGCCATTAATGACAAAATGAATGGTAATGATTTGCTCAACCCAGAATCGATGATT
AAAGCGCAATTTGCCTTACAGCAGTATTCTACATTTATTAATTACGAAAGTTCACTGATCAAAATGATCA
AGGATATGCTTAGTGGAATCATTGCTAAAATCTGAAGTTATTAGCGACGATGTTCGACGGTTGCTGCTGG
AAATCATGNTTTGCGGGCGTTAACCATAGCCTGATTTCCCAGGTACATGCGATGTTACCAGCGCTAACGG
TTATGGTACCTAGA
