[The description below was written by a language model from this plasmid's Addgene catalogue record.]
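Description:
pMPMA3dPlac-PssaG-GFPLVA is a low-copy bacterial expression plasmid built on the pMPMA3 backbone (about 3.2 kb without insert) and selected with ampicillin. The record does not name the origin of replication, and no feature table is provided, so the layout of the backbone elements cannot be described in detail. The "dPlac" in the name suggests that the backbone's lac promoter has been deleted, which would leave reporter expression dependent on the inserted promoter alone, although the record does not explicitly say this.

The insert of roughly 1.4 kb combines sequence from Salmonella enterica and Aequorea victoria and was cloned between an XhoI site, destroyed in the process, and a retained HindIII site. As the name indicates, it is a transcriptional reporter in which the Salmonella ssaG promoter drives GFP(LVA). ssaG is a gene of the Salmonella pathogenicity island 2 type III secretion system, and its promoter is generally active under intracellular, vacuole-like conditions. GFP(LVA) is a destabilised variant carrying a C-terminal ssrA-type degradation tag ending in LVA, which targets the protein to bacterial tail-specific proteases and shortens its half-life. Fluorescence therefore tracks current promoter activity rather than accumulating from past expression.

The construct is suited to monitoring the timing and heterogeneity of ssaG promoter activity in Salmonella, by microscopy or flow cytometry, during growth in culture or infection of host cells. The associated publication deals with how growth conditions influence pathogenicity island induction and Salmonella–host cell interactions in vitro, which is consistent with this use.
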