Addgene plasmid #23343: pMPMA3dPlac-PssaG-GFPLVA
Depositing lab: Olivia Steele-Mortimer. Depositing organization: National Institute of Allergy and Infectious Diseases (NIAID). Publication: Induction of Salmonella pathogenicity island 1 under different growth conditions can affect Salmonella-host cell interactions in vitro. Ibarra JA, Knodler LA, Sturdevant DE, Virtaneva K, Carmody AB, Fischer ER, Porcella SF, Steele-Mortimer O. Microbiology (Reading). 2010 Apr;156(Pt 4):1120-1133. doi: 10.1099/mic.0.032896-0. Epub 2009 Dec 24. PubMed 20035008.
Backbone
  Vector backbone: pMPMA3
  Backbone manufacturer: Mayer, 1995
  Backbone size w/o insert (bp): 3174
  Vector type: Bacterial Expression
Growth in bacteria
  Bacterial resistance: Ampicillin, 100 μg/mL
  Growth temperature: 37°C
  Growth strain: DH10B
  Growth instructions: DH10B Overnight shaking culture in LB broth
  Copy number: Low Copy
Gene/Insert
  Gene/Insert name: GFP(LVA)
  Species: Salmonella enterica and Aequorea victoria
  Insert size (bp): 1381
  Tag / fusion protein: GFP(LVA) (C terminal on backbone)
  Cloning method: Restriction Enzyme; 5′ cloning site XhoI (destroyed during cloning); 3′ cloning site HindIII (not destroyed)
  Sequencing primers: 5′ M13F
Terms and licenses: Academic/Nonprofit Terms; Industry Terms: Not Available to Industry
How to cite: pMPMA3dPlac-PssaG-GFPLVA was a gift from Olivia Steele-Mortimer (Addgene plasmid # 23343 ; http://n2t.net/addgene:23343 ; RRID:Addgene_23343)
